Addgene plasmid #205623: pcDNA3.1-BCR-ABL-p210-ΔST-FLAG
Purpose: Expression of BCR-ABL oncogene in mammalian cells
Depositing lab: Pavel Krejčí. Depositing organization: Masaryk University. Publication: Elucidation of protein interactions necessary for the maintenance of the BCR-ABL signaling complex. Gregor T, Bosakova MK, Nita A, Abraham SP, Fafilek B, Cernohorsky NH, Rynes J, Foldynova-Trantirkova S, Zackova D, Mayer J, Trantirek L, Krejci P. Cell Mol Life Sci. 2020 Oct;77(19):3885-3903. doi: 10.1007/s00018-019-03397-7. Epub 2019 Dec 9. PubMed 31820037.
Backbone
  Vector backbone: pcDNA3.1
  Backbone manufacturer: Invitrogen
  Vector type: Mammalian Expression
Growth in bacteria
  Bacterial resistance: Ampicillin, 100 μg/mL
  Growth temperature: 37°C
  Growth strain: DH5alpha
  Copy number: High Copy
Gene/Insert
  Gene/Insert name: BCR-ABL oncogene, p210 isoform b3a2
  Species: H. sapiens (human)
  Mutation: deleted ST domain
  Promoter: CMV
  Tag / fusion protein: FLAG (N terminal on insert)
  Cloning method: Restriction Enzyme; 5′ cloning site unknown (unknown if destroyed)
Terms and licenses: Academic/Nonprofit Terms; Industry Terms: Not Available to Industry
How to cite: pcDNA3.1-BCR-ABL-p210-ΔST-FLAG was a gift from Pavel Krejčí (Addgene plasmid # 205623 ; http://n2t.net/addgene:205623 ; RRID:Addgene_205623)
