[The description below was written by a language model from this plasmid's Addgene catalogue record and pLannotate feature annotations shown in this document.]
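Description:
pcDNA3.1-BCR-ABL-p210-ΔST-FLAG is a mammalian expression plasmid built on the Invitrogen pcDNA3.1 backbone, carrying a deletion mutant of the human BCR-ABL fusion oncogene (p210 isoform, b3a2 junction). It is propagated in E. coli as a high-copy plasmid through a ColE1/pUC-type origin and selected with ampicillin via the β-lactamase gene. An f1 origin is also present. For selection in mammalian cells, the sequenced record (about 9.7 kb) shows an SV40 early promoter driving the Tn5 NeoR/KanR gene, which confers G418 resistance. This is followed by a short ble fragment and an HSV TK polyadenylation signal. Several small annotated fragments in the backbone (partial SV40 promoter, bGH poly(A), AmpR promoter and HIV-1 LTR matches) appear to be brief sequence matches rather than functional parts.

The expression cassette consists of the CMV immediate-early enhancer and promoter, a T7 promoter, a short match to the 3xFLAG feature consistent with the N-terminal FLAG epitope listed in the catalogue, and then the fusion open reading frame. That frame is annotated as a BCR fragment spanning the numbering origin, followed by an ABL1 fragment. The cassette ends at the bovine growth hormone polyadenylation signal, with an SP6 promoter in reverse orientation just upstream of it. The catalogue describes the mutation only as deletion of the "ST domain" and does not define its boundaries. The cloning sites used are also not recorded.

The construct provides CMV-driven expression of FLAG-tagged mutant BCR-ABL in mammalian cells. The associated publication concerns the protein interactions that maintain the BCR-ABL signalling complex, so it likely serves as one of a set of domain-deletion variants for mapping such interactions.
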