Features (pLannotate 1.2.2; 20 found; start..end, strand, type, name):
   1878..3650    +  CDS            ABL1 (fragment): ABL1_HUMAN - Also known as ABL, JTK7. Experimental evidence at protein level: Swiss-Prot protein existence level 1. Non-receptor tyrosine-protein kinase that plays a role in many key processes linked to cell growth and survival such as cytoskeleton remodeling in response to extracellular stimuli, cell motility and adhesion, receptor endocytosis, autophagy, DNA damage response and apoptosis. Coordinates actin remodeling through tyrosine phosphorylation of proteins controlling cytoskeleton dynamics like WASF3 (involved in branch formation); ANXA1 (involved in membrane anchoring); DBN1, DBNL, CTT
   3693..3711    -  promoter       SP6 promoter: promoter for bacteriophage SP6 RNA polymerase
   3737..3961    +  polyA_signal   bGH poly(A) signal: bovine growth hormone polyadenylation signal
   3965..3983    +  promoter       SV40 promoter (fragment): SV40 enhancer and early promoter
   4093..4681    -  rep_origin     ori: high-copy-number ColE1/pMB1/pBR322/pUC origin of replication
   4903..4919    +  polyA_signal   bGH poly(A) signal (fragment): bovine growth hormone polyadenylation signal
   5010..5057    -  polyA_signal   HSV TK poly(A) signal: herpes simplex virus thymidine kinase polyadenylation signal (Cole and Stacy, 1985)
   5116..5268    -  CDS            ble (fragment): BLE_KLEPN - Experimental evidence at protein level: Swiss-Prot protein existence level 1. Binding protein with a strong affinity to the bleomycin family of antibiotics. Binds to CL990; an antimitotic-antibiotic compound. From Klebsiella pneumoniae.
   5289..6083    -  CDS            NeoR/KanR: aminoglycoside phosphotransferase from Tn5; aph(3')-II (or nptII); confers resistance to neomycin, kanamycin, and G418 (Geneticin®)
   6118..6475    -  promoter       SV40 promoter: SV40 enhancer and early promoter
   6477..6494    -  promoter       AmpR promoter (fragment): bla
   6535..7395    -  CDS            AmpR: β-lactamase; bla; confers resistance to ampicillin, carbenicillin, and related antibiotics
   7396..7500    -  promoter       AmpR promoter: bla
   7527..7955    +  rep_origin     f1 ori (sequence partly withheld): f1 bacteriophage origin of replication; arrow indicates direction of (+) strand synthesis
   7994..8373    +  enhancer       CMV enhancer: human cytomegalovirus immediate early enhancer
   8374..8577    +  promoter       CMV promoter: human cytomegalovirus (CMV) immediate early promoter
   8573..8606    +  LTR            5' LTR (truncated) (fragment): truncated 5' long terminal repeat (LTR) from HIV-1
   8622..8640    +  promoter       T7 promoter: promoter for bacteriophage T7 RNA polymerase
   8687..8707    +  CDS            3xFLAG (fragment): three tandem FLAG® epitope tags
   8723..1829    +  CDS            BCR (fragment) (across the origin): BCR_HUMAN - Also known as BCR1, D22S11. Experimental evidence at protein level: Swiss-Prot protein existence level 1. Protein with a unique structure having two opposing regulatory activities toward small GTP-binding proteins. The C-terminus is a GTPase-activating protein (GAP) domain which stimulates GTP hydrolysis by RAC1, RAC2 and CDC42. Accelerates the intrinsic rate of GTP hydrolysis of RAC1 or CDC42, leading to down-regulation of the active GTP-bound form (PubMed:7479768, PubMed:1903516, PubMed:17116687). The central Dbl homology (DH) domain functions as guanine nucleotide exchange facto
>Addgene plasmid #205623 | pcDNA3.1-BCR-ABL-p210-ΔST-FLAG | addgene full sequence | sequence record 407821 | Addgene NGS Result
CCCGGAGTTTTGAGGATTGCGGAGGCGGCTATACCCCGGACTGCAGCTCCAATGAGAACCTCACCTCCAG
CGAGGAGGACTTCTCCTCTGGCCAGTCCAGCCGCGTGTCCCCAAGCCCCACCACCTACCGCATGTTCCGG
GACAAAAGCCGCTCTCCCTCGCAGAACTCGCAACAGTCCTTCGACAGCAGCAGTCCCCCCACGCCGCAGT
GCCATAAGCGGCACCGGCACTGCCCGGTTGTCGTGTCCGAGGCCACCATCGTGGGCGTCCGCAAGACCGG
GCAGATCTGGCCCAACGATGGCGAGGGCGCCTTCCATGGAGACGCAGATGGCTCGTTCGGAACACCACCT
GGATACGGCTGCGCTGCAGACCGGGCAGAGGAGCAGCGCCGGCACCAAGATGGGCTGCCCTACATTGATG
ACTCGCCCTCCTCATCGCCCCACCTCAGCAGCAAGGGCAGGGGCAGCCGGGATGCGCTGGTCTCGGGAGC
CCTGGAGTCCACTAAAGCGAGTGAGCTGGACTTGGAAAAGGGCTTGGAGATGAGAAAATGGGTCCTGTCG
GGAATCCTGGCTAGCGAGGAGACTTACCTGAGCCACCTGGAGGCACTGCTGCTGCCCATGAAGCCTTTGA
AAGCCGCTGCCACCACCTCTCAGCCGGTGCTGACGAGTCAGCAGATCGAGACCATCTTCTTCAAAGTGCC
TGAGCTCTACGAGATCCACAAGGAGTTCTATGATGGGCTCTTCCCCCGCGTGCAGCAGTGGAGCCACCAG
CAGCGGGTGGGCGACCTCTTCCAGAAGCTGGCCAGCCAGCTGGGTGTGTACCGGGCCTTCGTGGACAACT
ACGGAGTTGCCATGGAAATGGCTGAGAAGTGCTGTCAGGCCAATGCTCAGTTTGCAGAAATCTCCGAGAA
CCTGAGAGCCAGAAGCAACAAAGATGCCAAGGATCCAACGACCAAGAACTCTCTGGAAACTCTGCTCTAC
AAGCCTGTGGACCGTGTGACGAGGAGCACGCTGGTCCTCCATGACTTGCTGAAGCACACTCCTGCCAGCC
ACCCTGACCACCCCTTGCTGCAGGACGCCCTCCGCATCTCACAGAACTTCCTGTCCAGCATCAATGAGGA
GATCACACCCCGACGGCAGTCCATGACGGTGAAGAAGGGAGAGCACCGGCAGCTGCTGAAGGACAGCTTC
ATGGTGGAGCTGGTGGAGGGGGCCCGCAAGCTGCGCCACGTCTTCCTGTTCACCGACCTGCTTCTCTGCA
CCAAGCTCAAGAAGCAGAGCGGAGGCAAAACGCAGCAGTATGACTGCAAATGGTACATTCCGCTCACGGA
TCTCAGCTTCCAGATGGTGGATGAACTGGAGGCAGTGCCCAACATCCCCCTGGTGCCCGATGAGGAGCTG
GACGCTTTGAAGATCAAGATCTCCCAGATCAAGAGTGACATCCAGAGAGAGAAGAGGGCGAACAAGGGCA
GCAAGGCTACGGAGAGGCTGAAGAAGAAGCTGTCGGAGCAGGAGTCACTGCTGCTGCTTATGTCTCCCAG
CATGGCCTTCAGGGTGCACAGCCGCAACGGCAAGAGTTACACGTTCCTGATCTCCTCTGACTATGAGCGT
GCAGAGTGGAGGGAGAACATCCGGGAGCAGCAGAAGAAGTGTTTCAGAAGCTTCTCCCTGACATCCGTGG
AGCTGCAGATGCTGACCAACTCGTGTGTGAAACTCCAGACTGTCCACAGCATTCCGCTGACCATCAATAA
GGAAGATGATGAGTCTCCGGGGCTCTATGGGTTTCTGAATGTCATCGTCCACTCAGCCACTGGATTTAAG
CAGAGTTCAAAAGCCCTTCAGCGGCCAGTAGCATCTGACTTTGAGCCTCAGGGTCTGGAGCACAGAGACA
CCACTGACGTGCCTGAGATGCCTCACTCCAAGGGCCAGGGAGAGAGCGATCCTCTGGACCATGAGCCTGC
CGTGTCTCCATTGCTCCCTCGAAAAGAGCGAGGTCCCCCGGAGGGCGGCCTGAATGAAGATGAGCGCCTT
CTCCCCAAAGACAAAAAGACCAACTTGTTCAGCGCCTTGATCAAGAAGAAGAAGAAGACAGCCCCAACCC
CTCCCAAACGCAGCAGCTCCTTCCGGGAGATGGACGGCCAGCCGGAGCGCAGAGGGGCCGGCGAGGAAGA
GGGCCGAGACATCAGCAACGGGGCACTGGCTTTCACCCCCTTGGACACAGCTGACCCAGCCAAGTCCCCA
AAGCCCAGCAATGGGGCTGGGGTCCCCAATGGAGCCCTCCGGGAGTCTGGGGGCTCAGGCTTCCGGTCTC
CCCACCTGTGGAAGAAGTCCAGCACGCTGACCAGCAGCCGCCTAGCCACCGGCGAGGAGGAGGGCGGTGG
CAGCTCCAGCAAGCGCTTCCTGCGCTCTTGCTCCGCCTCCTGCGTTCCCCATGGGGCCAAGGACACGGAG
TGGAGGTCAGTCACGCTGCCTCGGGACTTGCAGTCCACGGGAAGACAGTTTGACTCGTCCACATTTGGAG
GGCACAAAAGTGAGAAGCCGGCTCTGCCTCGGAAGAGGGCAGGGGAGAACAGGTCTGACCAGGTGACCCG
AGGCACAGTAACGCCTCCCCCCAGGCTGGTGAAAAAGAATGAGGAAGCTGCTGATGAGGTCTTCAAAGAC
ATCATGGAGTCCAGCCCGGGCTCCAGCCCGCCCAACCTGACTCCAAAACCCCTCCGGCGGCAGGTCACCG
TGGCCCCTGCCTCGGGCCTCCCCCACAAGGAAGAAGCTGGAAAGGGCAGTGCCTTAGGGACCCCTGCTGC
AGCTGAGCCAGTGACCCCCACCAGCAAAGCAGGCTCAGGTGCACCAGGGGGCACCAGCAAGGGCCCCGCC
GAGGAGTCCAGAGTGAGGAGGCACAAGCACTCCTCTGAGTCGCCAGGGAGGGACAAGGGGAAATTGTCCA
GGCTCAAACCTGCCCCGCCGCCCCCACCAGCAGCCTCTGCAGGGAAGGCTGGAGGAAAGCCCTCGCAGAG
CCCGAGCCAGGAGGCGGCCGGGGAGGCAGTCCTGGGCGCAAAGACAAAAGCCACGAGTCTGGTTGATGCT
GTGAACAGTGACGCTGCCAAGCCCAGCCAGCCGGGAGAGGGCCTCAAAAAGCCCGTGCTCCCGGCCACTC
CAAAGCCACAGTCCGCCAAGCCGTCGGGGACCCCCATCAGCCCAGCCCCCGTTCCCTCCACGTTGCCATC
AGCATCCTCGGCCCTGGCAGGGGACCAGCCGTCTTCCACCGCCTTCATCCCTCTCATATCAACCCGAGTG
TCTCTTCGGAAAACCCGCCAGCCTCCAGAGCGGATCGCCAGCGGCGCCATCACCAAGGGCGTGGTCCTGG
ACAGCACCGAGGCGCTGTGCCTCGCCATCTCTAGGAACTCCGAGCAGATGGCCAGCCACAGCGCAGTGCT
GGAGGCCGGCAAAAACCTCTACACGTTCTGCGTGAGCTATGTGGATTCCATCCAGCAAATGAGGAACAAG
TTTGCCTTCCGAGAGGCCATCAACAAACTGGAGAATAATCTCCGGGAGCTTCAGATCTGCCCGGCGACAG
CAGGCAGTGGTCCAGCGGCCACTCAGGACTTCAGCAAGCTCCTCAGTTCGGTGAAGGAAATCAGTGACAT
AGTGCAGAGGTAGGCGGCCGCTCGAGTAGATGACTAGTCTAGAGGGCCCTATTCTATAGTGTCACCTAAA
TGCTAGAGCTCGCTGATCAGCCTCGACTGTGCCTTCTAGTTGCCAGCCATCTGTTGTTTGCCCCTCCCCC
GTGCCTTCCTTGACCCTGGAAGGTGCCACTCCCACTGTCCTTTCCTAATAAAATGAGGAAATTGCATCGC
ATTGTCTGAGTAGGTGTCATTCTATTCTGGGGGGTGGGGTGGGGCAGGACAGCAAGGGGGAGGATTGGGA
AGACAATAGCAGGCATGCTGGGGATGCGGTGGGCTCTATGGCTTCTGAGGCGGAAAGAACCAGTGGCGGT
AATACGGTTATCCACAGAATCAGGGGATAACGCAGGAAAGAACATGTGAGCAAAAGGCCAGCAAAAGGCC
AGGAACCGTAAAAAGGCCGCGTTGCTGGCGTTTTTCCATAGGCTCCGCCCCCCTGACGAGCATCACAAAA
ATCGACGCTCAAGTCAGAGGTGGCGAAACCCGACAGGACTATAAAGATACCAGGCGTTTCCCCCTGGAAG
CTCCCTCGTGCGCTCTCCTGTTCCGACCCTGCCGCTTACCGGATACCTGTCCGCCTTTCTCCCTTCGGGA
AGCGTGGCGCTTTCTCATAGCTCACGCTGTAGGTATCTCAGTTCGGTGTAGGTCGTTCGCTCCAAGCTGG
GCTGTGTGCACGAACCCCCCGTTCAGCCCGACCGCTGCGCCTTATCCGGTAACTATCGTCTTGAGTCCAA
CCCGGTAAGACACGACTTATCGCCACTGGCAGCAGCCACTGGTAACAGGATTAGCAGAGCGAGGTATGTA
GGCGGTGCTACAGAGTTCTTGAAGTGGTGGCCTAACTACGGCTACACTAGAAGAACAGTATTTGGTATCT
GCGCTCTGCTGAAGCCAGTTACCTTCGGAAAAAGAGTTGGTAGCTCTTGATCCGGCAAACAAACCACCGC
TGGTAGCGGTGGTTTTTTTGTTTGCAAGCAGCAGATTACGCGCAGAAAAAAAGGATCTCAAGAAGATCCT
TTGATCTTTTCTACGGGGTCTGACGCTCAGTGGAACGAAAACTCACGTTAAGGGATTTTGGTCATGAGAT
TATCAAAAAGGATCTTCACCTAGATCCTTTTAAATTAAAAATGAAGTTTTAAATCAATCTAAAGTATATA
TGAGTAACCTGAGGCTATGGCAGGGCCTGCCGCCCCGACGTTGGCTGCGAGCCCTGGGCCTTCACCCGAA
CTTGGGGGGTGGGGTGGGGAAAAGGAAGAAACGCGGGCGTATTGGCCCCAATGGGGTCTCGGTGGGGTAT
CGACAGAGTGCCAGCCCTGGGACCGAACCCCGCGTTTATGAACAAACGACCCAACACCGTGCGTTTTATT
CTGTCTTTTTATTGCCGTCATAGCGCGGGTTCCTTCCGGTATTGTCTCCTTCCGTGTTTCAGTTAGCCTC
CCCCTAGGGTGGGCGAAGAACTCCAGCATGAGATCCCCGCGCTGGAGGATCATCCAGCCGGCGTCCCGGA
AAACGATTCCGAAGCCCAACCTTTCATAGAAGGCGGCGGTGGAATCGAAATCTCGTGATGGCAGGTTGGG
CGTCGCTTGGTCGGTCATTTCGAACCCCAGAGTCCCGCTCAGAAGAACTCGTCAAGAAGGCGATAGAAGG
CGATGCGCTGCGAATCGGGAGCGGCGATACCGTAAAGCACGAGGAAGCGGTCAGCCCATTCGCCGCCAAG
CTCTTCAGCAATATCACGGGTAGCCAACGCTATGTCCTGATAGCGGTCCGCCACACCCAGCCGGCCACAG
TCGATGAATCCAGAAAAGCGGCCATTTTCCACCATGATATTCGGCAAGCAGGCATCGCCATGGGTCACGA
CGAGATCCTCGCCGTCGGGCATGCTCGCCTTGAGCCTGGCGAACAGTTCGGCTGGCGCGAGCCCCTGATG
CTCTTCGTCCAGATCATCCTGATCGACAAGACCGGCTTCCATCCGAGTACGTGCTCGCTCGATGCGATGT
TTCGCTTGGTGGTCGAATGGGCAGGTAGCCGGATCAAGCGTATGCAGCCGCCGCATTGCATCAGCCATGA
TGGATACTTTCTCGGCAGGAGCAAGGTGAGATGACAGGAGATCCTGCCCCGGCACTTCGCCCAATAGCAG
CCAGTCCCTTCCCGCTTCAGTGACAACGTCGAGCACAGCTGCGCAAGGAACGCCCGTCGTGGCCAGCCAC
GATAGCCGCGCTGCCTCGTCTTGCAGTTCATTCAGGGCACCGGACAGGTCGGTCTTGACAAAAAGAACCG
GGCGCCCCTGCGCTGACAGCCGGAACACGGCGGCATCAGAGCAGCCGATTGTCTGTTGTGCCCAGTCATA
GCCGAATAGCCTCTCCACCCAAGCGGCCGGAGAACCTGCGTGCAATCCATCTTGTTCAATCATGCGAAAC
GATCCTCATCCTGTCTCTTGATCGATCTTTGCAAAAGCCTAGGCCTCCAAAAAAGCCTCCTCACTACTTC
TGGAATAGCTCAGAGGCCGAGGCGGCCTCGGCCTCTGCATAAATAAAAAAAATTAGTCAGCCATGGGGCG
GAGAATGGGCGGAACTGGGCGGAGTTAGGGGCGGGATGGGCGGAGTTAGGGGCGGGACTATGGTTGCTGA
CTAATTGAGATGCATGCTTTGCATACTTCTGCCTGCTGGGGAGCCTGGGGACTTTCCACACCTGGTTGCT
GACTAATTGAGATGCATGCTTTGCATACTTCTGCCTGCTGGGGAGCCTGGGGACTTTCCACACCCTAACT
GACACACATTCCACAGCTGGTTCTTTCCGCCTCAGGACTCTTCCTTTTTCAATAAATCAATCTAAAGTAT
ATATGAGTAAACTTGGTCTGACAGTTACCAATGCTTAATCAGTGAGGCACCTATCTCAGCGATCTGTCTA
TTTCGTTCATCCATAGTTGCCTGACTCCCCGTCGTGTAGATAACTACGATACGGGAGGGCTTACCATCTG
GCCCCAGTGCTGCAATGATACCGCGAGACCCACGCTCACCGGCTCCAGATTTATCAGCAATAAACCAGCC
AGCCGGAAGGGCCGAGCGCAGAAGTGGTCCTGCAACTTTATCCGCCTCCATCCAGTCTATTAATTGTTGC
CGGGAAGCTAGAGTAAGTAGTTCGCCAGTTAATAGTTTGCGCAACGTTGTTGCCATTGCTACAGGCATCG
TGGTGTCACGCTCGTCGTTTGGTATGGCTTCATTCAGCTCCGGTTCCCAACGATCAAGGCGAGTTACATG
ATCCCCCATGTTGTGCAAAAAAGCGGTTAGCTCCTTCGGTCCTCCGATCGTTGTCAGAAGTAAGTTGGCC
GCAGTGTTATCACTCATGGTTATGGCAGCACTGCATAATTCTCTTACTGTCATGCCATCCGTAAGATGCT
TTTCTGTGACTGGTGAGTACTCAACCAAGTCATTCTGAGAATAGTGTATGCGGCGACCGAGTTGCTCTTG
CCCGGCGTCAATACGGGATAATACCGCGCCACATAGCAGAACTTTAAAAGTGCTCATCATTGGAAAACGT
TCTTCGGGGCGAAAACTCTCAAGGATCTTACCGCTGTTGAGATCCAGTTCGATGTAACCCACTCGTGCAC
CCAACTGATCTTCAGCATCTTTTACTTTCACCAGCGTTTCTGGGTGAGCAAAAACAGGAAGGCAAAATGC
CGCAAAAAAGGGAATAAGGGCGACACGGAAATGTTGAATACTCATACTCTTCCTTTTTCAATATTATTGA
AGCATTTATCAGGGTTATTGTCTCATGAGCGGATACATATTTGAATGTATTTAGAAAAATAAACAAATAG
GGGTTCCGCGCACATTTCCCCGAAAAGTGCCACCTG
[124 nt withheld, positions 7527-7650]
C
[91 nt withheld, positions 7652-7742]
A
[49 nt withheld, positions 7744-7792]
CCTTTGACGTTGGAGTCCACGTTCTTTAATAGTGGACTCTTGTTCCAAACTGGAACAACACTCAACCCTA
TCTCGGTCTATTCTTTTGATTTATAAGGGATTTTGCCGATTTCGGCCTATTGGTTAAAAAATGAGCTGAT
TTAACAAAAATTTAACGCGAATTTTAACAAAATATTAACGCTTACAATTTACGCGCGCGTTGACATTGAT
TATTGACTAGTTATTAATAGTAATCAATTACGGGGTCATTAGTTCATAGCCCATATATGGAGTTCCGCGT
TACATAACTTACGGTAAATGGCCCGCCTGGCTGACCGCCCAACGACCCCCGCCCATTGACGTCAATAATG
ACGTATGTTCCCATAGTAACGCCAATAGGGACTTTCCATTGACGTCAATGGGTGGAGTATTTACGGTAAA
CTGCCCACTTGGCAGTACATCAAGTGTATCATATGCCAAGTACGCCCCCTATTGACGTCAATGACGGTAA
ATGGCCCGCCTGGCATTATGCCCAGTACATGACCTTATGGGACTTTCCTACTTGGCAGTACATCTACGTA
TTAGTCATCGCTATTACCATGGTGATGCGGTTTTGGCAGTACATCAATGGGCGTGGATAGCGGTTTGACT
CACGGGGATTTCCAAGTCTCCACCCCATTGACGTCAATGGGAGTTTGTTTTGGCACCAAAATCAACGGGA
CTTTCCAAAATGTCGTAACAACTCCGCCCCATTGACGCAAATGGGCGGTAGGCGTGTACGGTGGGAGGTC
TATATAAGCAGAGCTCTCTGGCTAACTAGAGAACCCACTGCTTACTGGCTTATCGAAATTAATACGACTC
ACTATAGGGAGACCCAAGCTTGGTACCGGATCCCCCGGGAATCAAAACATGGATTACAAAGACGATGACG
ATAAAGAATTCTGCAGATATCTGGTGGACCCGGTGGGCTTCGCGGAGGCGTGGAAGGCGCAGTTCCCGGA
CTCAGAGCCCCCGCGCATGGAGCTGCGCTCAGTGGGCGACATCGAGCAGGAGCTGGAGCGCTGCAAGGCC
TCCATTCGGCGCCTGGAGCAGGAGGTGAACCAGGAGCGCTTCCGCATGATCTACCTGCAGACGTTGCTGG
CCAAGGAAAAGAAGAGCTATGACCGGCAGCGATGGGGCTTCCGGCGCGCGGCGCAGGCCCCCGACGGCGC
CTCCGAGCCCCGAGCGTCCGCGTCGCGCCCGCAGCCAGCGCCCGCCGACGGAGCCGACCCGCCGCCCGCC
GAGGAGCCCGAGGCCCGGCCCGACGGCGAGGGTTCTCCGGGTAAGGCCAGGCCCGGGACCGCCCGCAGGC
CCGGGGCAGCCGCGTCGGGGGAACGGGACGACCGGGGACCCCCCGCCAGCGTGGCGGCGCTCAGGTCCAA
CTTCGAGCGGATACGCAAGGGCCATGGCCAGCCCGGGGCGGACGCCGAGAAGCCCTTCTACGTGAACGTC
GAGTTTCACCACGAGCGCGGCCTGGTGAAGGTCAACGACAAAGAGGTGTCGGACCGCATCAGCTCCCTGG
GCAGCCAGGCCATGCAGATGGAGCGCAAAAAGTCCCAGCACGGCGCGGGCTCGAGCGTGGGGGATGCATC
CAGGCCCCCTTACCGGGGACGCTCCTCGGAGAGCAGCTGCGGCGTCGACGGCGACTACGAGGACGCCGAG
TTGAACCCCCGCTTCCTGAAGGACAACCTGATCGACGCCAATGGCGGTAGCAGGCCCCCTTGGCCGCCCC
TGGAGTACCAGCCCTACCAGAGCATCTACGTCGGGGGCATGATGGAAGGGGAGGGCAAGGGCCCGCTCCT
GCGCAGCCAGAGCACCTCTGAGCAGGAGAAGCGCCTTACCTGGCCCCGCAGGTCCTACTCCC
